>Addgene plasmid #129442 | pTXB1 EGFP | addgene full sequence | sequence record 256468 | Addgene NGS Result
AACTACGTCAGGTGGCACTTTTCGGGGAAATGTGCGCGGAACCCCTATTTGTTTATTTTTCTAAATACAT
TCAAATATGTATCCGCTCATGAGACAATAACCCTGATAAATGCTTCAATAATATTGAAAAAGGAAGAGTA
TGAGTATTCAACATTTCCGTGTCGCCCTTATTCCCTTTTTTGCGGCATTTTGCCTTCCTGTTTTTGCTCA
CCCAGAAACGCTGGTGAAAGTAAAAGATGCTGAAGATCAGTTGGGTGCACGAGTGGGTTACATCGAACTG
GATCTCAACAGCGGTAAGATCCTTGAGAGTTTTCGCCCCGAAGAACGTTTCCCAATGATGAGCACTTTTA
AAGTTCTGCTATGTGGCGCGGTATTATCCCGTGTTGACGCCGGGCAAGAGCAACTCGGTCGCCGCATACA
CTATTCTCAGAATGACTTGGTTGAGTACTCACCAGTCACAGAAAAGCATCTTACGGATGGCATGACAGTA
AGAGAATTATGCAGTGCTGCCATAACCATGAGTGATAACACTGCGGCCAACTTACTTCTGACAACGATCG
GAGGACCGAAGGAGCTAACCGCTTTTTTGCACAACATGGGGGATCATGTAACTCGCCTTGATCGTTGGGA
ACCGGAGCTGAATGAAGCCATACCAAACGACGAGCGTGACACCACGATGCCTGTAGCAATGGCAACAACG
TTGCGCAAACTATTAACTGGCGAACTACTTACTCTAGCTTCCCGGCAACAATTAATAGACTGGATGGAGG
CGGATAAAGTTGCAGGACCACTTCTGCGCTCGGCCCTTCCGGCTGGCTGGTTTATTGCTGATAAATCTGG
AGCCGGTGAGCGTGGGTCTCGCGGTATCATTGCAGCACTGGGGCCAGATGGTAAGCCCTCCCGTATCGTA
GTTATCTACACGACGGGGAGTCAGGCAACTATGGATGAACGAAATAGACAGATCGCTGAGATAGGTGCCT
CACTGATTAAGCATTGGTAACTGTCAGACCAAGTTTACTCATATATACTTTAGATTGATT
[38 nt withheld, positions 1041-1078]
A
[37 nt withheld, positions 1080-1116]
ATTTTGTTAAAATTCGCGTTAAATTTTTGTTAAATCAGCTCATTTTTTAACCAATAGGCCGAAATCGGCA
AAATCCCTTATAAATCAAAAGAATAGCCCGAGATAGGGT
[37 nt withheld, positions 1226-1262]
AAAGAACGTGGACTCCAACGTCAAAGG
[141 nt withheld, positions 1290-1430]
G
[125 nt withheld, positions 1432-1556]
AAAGGATCTAGGTGAAGATCCTTTTTGATAATCTCATGACCAAAATCCCTTAACGTGAGTTTTCGTTCCA
CTGAGCGTCAGACCCCGTAGAAAAGATCAAAGGATCTTCTTGAGATCCTTTTTTTCTGCGCGTAATCTGC
TGCTTGCAAACAAAAAAACCACCGCTACCAGCGGTGGTTTGTTTGCCGGATCAAGAGCTACCAACTCTTT
TTCCGAAGGTAACTGGCTTCAGCAGAGCGCAGATACCAAATACTGTCCTTCTAGTGTAGCCGTAGTTAGG
CCACCACTTCAAGAACTCTGTAGCACCGCCTACATACCTCGCTCTGCTAATCCTGTTACCAGTGGCTGCT
GCCAGTGGCGATAAGTCGTGTCTTACCGGGTTGGACTCAAGACGATAGTTACCGGATAAGGCGCAGCGGT
CGGGCTGAACGGGGGGTTCGTGCACACAGCCCAGCTTGGAGCGAACGACCTACACCGAACTGAGATACCT
ACAGCGTGAGCTATGAGAAAGCGCCACGCTTCCCGAAGGGAGAAAGGCGGACAGGTATCCGGTAAGCGGC
AGGGTCGGAACAGGAGAGCGCACGAGGGAGCTTCCAGGGGGAAACGCCTGGTATCTTTATAGTCCTGTCG
GGTTTCGCCACCTCTGACTTGAGCGTCGATTTTTGTGATGCTCGTCAGGGGGGCGGAGCCTATGGAAAAA
CGCCAGCAACGCGGCCTTTTTACGGTTCCTGGCCTTTTGCTGGCCTTTTGCTCACATGTTCTTTCCTGCG
TTATCCCCTGATTCTGTGGATAACCGTATTACCGCCTTTGAGTGAGCTGATACCGCTCGCCGCAGCCGAA
CGACCGAGCGCAGCGAGTCAGTGAGCGAGGAAGCTATGGTGCACTCTCAGTACAATCTGCTCTGATGCCG
CATAGTTAAGCCAGTATACACTCCGCTATCGCTACGTGACTGGGTCATGGCTGCGCCCCGACACCCGCCA
ACACCCGCTGACGCGCCCTGACGGGCTTGTCTGCTCCCGGCATCCGCTTACAGACAAGCTGTGACCGTCT
CCGGGAGCTGCATGTGTCAGAGGTTTTCACCGTCATCACCGAAACGCGCGAGGCAGCTGCGGTAAAGCTC
ATCAGCGTGGTCGTGCAGCGATTCACAGATGTCTGCCTGTTCATCCGCGTCCAGCTCGTTGAGTTTCTCC
AGAAGCGTTAATGTCTGGCTTCTGATAAAGCGGGCCATGTTAAGGGCGGTTTTTTCCTGTTTGGTCACTG
ATGCCTCCGTGTAAGGGGGATTTCTGTTCATGGGGGTAATGATACCGATGAAACGAGAGAGGATGCTCAC
GATACGGGTTACTGATGATGAACATGCCCGGTTACTGGAACGTTGTGAGGGTAAACAACTGGCGGTATGG
ATGCGGCGGGACCAGAGAAAAATCACTCAGGGTCAATGCCAGCCGAACGCCAGCAAGACGTAGCCCAGCG
CGTCGGCCGCCATGCCGGCGATAATGGCCTGCTTCTCGCCGAAACGTTTGGTGGCGGGACCAGTGACGAA
GGCTTGAGCGAGGGCGTGCAAGATTCCGAATACCGCAAGCGACAGGCCGATCATCGTCGCGCTCCAGCGA
AAGCGGTCCTCGCCGAAAATGACCCAGAGCGCTGCCGGCACCTGTCCTACGAGTTGCATGATAAAGAAGA
CAGTCATAAGTGCGGCGACGATAGTCATGCCCCGCGCCCACCGGAAGGAGCTGACTGGGTTGAAGGCTCT
CAAGGGCATCGGTCGAGATCCCGGTGCCTAATGAGTGAGCTAACTTACATTAATTGCGTTGCGCTCACTG
CCCGCTTTCCAGTCGGGAAACCTGTCGTGCCAGCTGCATTAATGAATCGGCCAACGCGCGGGGAGAGGCG
GTTTGCGTATTGGGCGCCAGGGTGGTTTTTCTTTTCACCAGTGAGACGGGCAACAGCTGATTGCCCTTCA
CCGCCTGGCCCTGAGAGAGTTGCAGCAAGCGGTCCACGCTGGTTTGCCCCAGCAGGCGAAAATCCTGTTT
GATGGTGGTTAACGGCGGGATATAACATGAGCTGTCTTCGGTATCGTCGTATCCCACTACCGAGATATCC
GCACCAACGCGCAGCCCGGACTCGGTAATGGCGCGCATTGCGCCCAGCGCCATCTGATCGTTGGCAACCA
GCATCGCAGTGGGAACGATGCCCTCATTCAGCATTTGCATGGTTTGTTGAAAACCGGACATGGCACTCCA
GTCGCCTTCCCGTTCCGCTATCGGCTGAATTTGATTGCGAGTGAGATATTTATGCCAGCCAGCCAGACGC
AGACGCGCCGAGACAGAACTTAATGGGCCCGCTAACAGCGCGATTTGCTGGTGACCCAATGCGACCAGAT
GCTCCACGCCCAGTCGCGTACCGTCTTCATGGGAGAAAATAATACTGTTGATGGGTGTCTGGTCAGAGAC
ATCAAGAAATAACGCCGGAACATTAGTGCAGGCAGCTTCCACAGCAATGGCATCCTGGTCATCCAGCGGA
TAGTTAATGATCAGCCCACTGACGCGTTGCGCGAGAAGATTGTGCACCGCCGCTTTACAGGCTTCGACGC
CGCTTCGTTCTACCATCGACACCACCACGCTGGCACCCAGTTGATCGGCGCGAGATTTAATCGCCGCGAC
AATTTGCGACGGCGCGTGCAGGGCCAGACTGGAGGTGGCAACGCCAATCAGCAACGACTGTTTGCCCGCC
AGTTGTTGTGCCACGCGGTTGGGAATGTAATTCAGCTCCGCCATCGCCGCTTCCACTTTTTCCCGCGTTT
TCGCAGAAACGTGGCTGGCCTGGTTCACCACGCGGGAAACGGTCTGATAAGAGACACCGGCATACTCTGC
GACATCGTATAACGTTACTGGTTTCACATTCACCACCCTGAATTGACTCTCTTCCGGGCGCTATCATGCC
ATACCGCGAAAGGTTTTGCGCCATTCGATGGTGTCCGGGATCTCGACGCTCTCCCTTATGCGACTCCTGC
ATTAGGAAGCAGCCCAGTAGTAGGTTGAGGCCGTTGAGCACCGCCGCCGCAAGGAATGGTGCATGCCGGC
ATGCCGCCCTTTCGTCTTCAAGAATTAATTCCCAATTCCCCAGGCATCAAATAAAACGAAAGGCTCAGTC
GAAAGACTGGGCCTTTCGTTTTATCTGTTGTTTGTCGGTGAACGCTCTCCTGAGTAGGACAAATCCGCCG
GGAGCGGATTTGAACGTTGCGAAGCAACGGCCCGGAGGGTGGCGGGCAGGACGCCCGCCATAAACTGCCA
GGAATTAATTCCCCAGGCATCAAATAAAACGAAAGGCTCAGTCGAAAGACTGGGCCTTTCGTTTTATCTG
TTGTTTGTCGGTGAACGCTCTCCTGAGTAGGACAAATCCGCCGGGAGCGGATTTGAACGTTGCGAAGCAA
CGGCCCGGAGGGTGGCGGGCAGGACGCCCGCCATAAACTGCCAGGAATTAATTCCCCAGGCATCAAATAA
AACGAAAGGCTCAGTCGAAAGACTGGGCCTTTCGTTTTATCTGTTGTTTGTCGGTGAACGCTCTCCTGAG
TAGGACAAATCCGCCGGGAGCGGATTTGAACGTTGCGAAGCAACGGCCCGGAGGGTGGCGGGCAGGACGC
CCGCCATAAACTGCCAGGAATTAATTCCCCAGGCATCAAATAAAACGAAAGGCTCAGTCGAAAGACTGGG
CCTTTCGTTTTATCTGTTGTTTGTCGGTGAACGCTCTCCTGAGTAGGACAAATCCGCCGGGAGCGGATTT
GAACGTTGCGAAGCAACGGCCCGGAGGGTGGCGGGCAGGACGCCCGCCATAAACTGCCAGGAATTAATTC
CCCAGGCATCAAATAAAACGAAAGGCTCAGTCGAAAGACTGGGCCTTTCGTTTTATCTGTTGTTTGTCGG
TGAACGCTCTCCTGAGTAGGACAAATCCGCCGGGAGCGGATTTGAACGTTGCGAAGCAACGGCCCGGAGG
GTGGCGGGCAGGACGCCCGCCATAAACTGCCAGGAATTGGGGATCGGAATTAATTCCCGGTTTAAACCGG
GGATCTCGATCCCGCGAAATTAATACGACTCACTATAGGGGAATTGTGAGCGGATAACAATTCCCCTCTA
GAAATAATTTTGTTTAACTTTAAGAAGGAGATATACATATGGTGAGCAAGGGCGAGGAGCTGTTCACCGG
GGTGGTGCCCATCCTGGTCGAGCTGGACGGCGACGTAAACGGCCACAAGTTCAGCGTGTCCGGCGAGGGC
GAGGGCGATGCCACCTACGGCAAGCTGACCCTGAAGTTCATCTGCACCACCGGCAAGCTGCCCGTGCCCT
GGCCCACCCTCGTGACCACCCTGACCTACGGCGTGCAGTGCTTCAGCCGCTACCCCGACCACATGAAGCA
GCACGACTTCTTCAAGTCCGCCATGCCCGAAGGCTACGTCCAGGAGCGCACCATCTTCTTCAAGGACGAC
GGCAACTACAAGACCCGCGCCGAGGTGAAGTTCGAGGGCGACACCCTGGTGAACCGCATCGAGCTGAAGG
GCATCGACTTCAAGGAGGACGGCAACATCCTGGGGCACAAGCTGGAGTACAACTACAACAGCCACAACGT
CTATATCATGGCCGACAAGCAGAAGAACGGCATCAAGGTGAACTTCAAGATCCGCCACAACATCGAGGAC
GGCAGCGTGCAGCTCGCCGACCACTACCAGCAGAACACCCCCATCGGCGACGGCCCCGTGCTGCTGCCCG
ACAACCACTACCTGAGCACCCAGTCCGCCCTGAGCAAAGACCCCAACGAGAAGCGCGATCACATGGTCCT
GCTGGAGTTCGTGACCGCCGCCGGGATCACTCTCGGCATGGACGAGCTGTACAAGGAATTCCTCGAGGGC
TCTTCCTGCATCACGGGAGATGCACTAGTTGCCCTACCCGAGGGCGAGTCGGTACGCATCGCCGACATCG
TGCCGGGTGCGCGGCCCAACAGTGACAACGCCATCGACCTGAAAGTCCTTGACCGGCATGGCAATCCCGT
GCTCGCCGACCGGCTGTTCCACTCCGGCGAGCATCCGGTGTACACGGTGCGTACGGTCGAAGGTCTGCGT
GTGACGGGCACCGCGAACCACCCGTTGTTGTGTTTGGTCGACGTCGCCGGGGTGCCGACCCTGCTGTGGA
AGCTGATCGACGAAATCAAGCCGGGCGATTACGCGGTGATTCAACGCAGCGCATTCAGCGTCGACTGTGC
AGGTTTTGCCCGCGGGAAACCCGAATTTGCGCCCACAACCTACACAGTCGGCGTCCCTGGACTGGTGCGT
TTCTTGGAAGCACACCACCGAGACCCGGACGCCCAAGCTATCGCCGACGAGCTGACCGACGGGCGGTTCT
ACTACGCGAAAGTCGCCAGTGTCACCGACGCCGGCGTGCAGCCGGTGTATAGCCTTCGTGTCGACACGGC
AGACCACGCGTTTATCACGAACGGGTTCGTCAGCCACGCTACTGGCCTCACCGGTCTGAACTCAGGCCTC
ACGACAAATCCTGGTGTATCCGCTTGGCAGGTCAACACAGCTTATACTGCGGGACAATTGGTCACATATA
ACGGCAAGACGTATAAATGTTTGCAGCCCCACACCTCCTTGGCAGGATGGGAACCATCCAACGTTCCTGC
CTTGTGGCAGCTTCAATGACTGCAGGAAGGGGATCCGGCTGCTAACAAAGCCCGAAAGGAAGCTGAGTTG
GCTGCTGCCACCGCTGAGCAATAACTAGCATAACCCCTTGGGGCCTCTAAACGGGTCTTGAGGGGTTTTT
TGCTGAAAGGAGGAACTATATCCGGAT
Features (pLannotate 1.2.2; 25 found; start..end, strand, type, name):
     35..139     +  promoter       AmpR promoter: bla
    140..1000    +  CDS            AmpR: β-lactamase; bla; confers resistance to ampicillin, carbenicillin, and related antibiotics
   1042..1555    -  rep_origin     M13 ori (sequence partly withheld): M13 bacteriophage origin of replication; arrow indicates direction of (+) strand synthesis
   1666..2254    +  rep_origin     ori: high-copy-number ColE1/pMB1/pBR322/pUC origin of replication
   2431..2521    -  misc_feature   bom (fragment): basis of mobility region from pBR322
   2623..2814    -  CDS            rop: Rop protein, which maintains plasmids at low copy number; rop
   2855..2965    +  CDS            mbeC (fragment): MBEC_ECOLX - Experimental evidence at protein level: Swiss-Prot protein existence level 1. Required for efficient mobilization of ColE1 plasmid and is thus essential to promote the specific transfer of the plasmid during conjugation. Probably functions by inducing DNA bending, helping the MbeA relaxase to melt the DNA around the nic site and cleave the phosphodiester bond. Binds specifically double-stranded DNA (dsDNA) containing the ColE1 oriT but does not recognize the inverted repeat (IR). From Escherichia coli.
   3000..3322    -  CDS            TcR (fragment): tetracycline efflux protein; tet; confers resistance to tetracycline
   3337..3358    -  protein_bind   CAP binding site: CAP binding activates transcription in the presence of cAMP. E. coli catabolite activator protein
   3371..4453    -  CDS            lacI: lac repressor; lacI; The lac repressor binds to the lac operator to inhibit transcription in E. coli. This inhibition can be relieved by adding lactose or isopropyl-β-D-thiogalactopyranoside (IPTG).
   4454..4531    -  promoter       lacI promoter: lacI
   4539..4632    -  CDS            TcR (fragment): tetracycline efflux protein; tet; confers resistance to tetracycline
   4684..4770    +  terminator     rrnB T1 terminator: Escherichia coli rrnB; transcription terminator T1 from the E. coli rrnB gene
   4867..4953    +  terminator     rrnB T1 terminator: Escherichia coli rrnB; transcription terminator T1 from the E. coli rrnB gene
   5050..5136    +  terminator     rrnB T1 terminator: Escherichia coli rrnB; transcription terminator T1 from the E. coli rrnB gene
   5233..5319    +  terminator     rrnB T1 terminator: Escherichia coli rrnB; transcription terminator T1 from the E. coli rrnB gene
   5416..5502    +  terminator     rrnB T1 terminator: Escherichia coli rrnB; transcription terminator T1 from the E. coli rrnB gene
   5637..5655    +  promoter       T7 promoter: promoter for bacteriophage T7 RNA polymerase
   5656..5680    +  protein_bind   lac operator: The lac repressor binds to the lac operator to inhibit transcription in E. coli. This inhibition can be relieved by adding lactose or isopropyl-β-D-thiogalactopyranoside (IPTG). lac repressor encoded by lacI
   5695..5717    +  RBS            RBS: efficient ribosome binding site from bacteriophage T7 gene 10 (Olins and Rangwala, 1989)
   5725..6441    +  CDS            EGFP: EGFP is a basic (constitutively fluorescent) green fluorescent protein published in 1996, derived from Aequorea victoria. It is reported to be a rapidly-maturing weak dimer with moderate acid sensitivity.
   6463..7056    +  CDS            Mxe GyrA intein: modified GyrA intein (Southworth et al., 1999); Mycobacterium xenopi gyrA; N-terminal cleavage of this intein can be induced by thiols.
   7087..7242    +  CDS            CBD: chitin binding domain from chitinase A1 (Watanabe et al., 1994); Bacillus circulans chiA
   7264..7313    +  CDS            SET1 (fragment): solubility-enhancement tag derived from T7 phage gene 10B
   7321..7368    +  terminator     T7 terminator: transcription terminator for bacteriophage T7 RNA polymerase
