[The description below was written by a language model from this plasmid's Addgene catalogue record and pLannotate feature annotations shown in this document.]
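Description:
pTXB1 EGFP is a bacterial expression plasmid of about 7.4 kb built on the pTXB1 backbone, a T7-driven vector designed to produce a protein of interest as a C-terminal fusion to a self-cleaving intein and an affinity tag. It is maintained in E. coli through a ColE1/pMB1-type origin and selected with ampicillin via the β-lactamase gene under its own promoter. The catalogue lists it as high copy, although the annotation also detects a rop gene, which normally moderates copy number, along with pBR322-derived remnants (a bom fragment, an mbeC fragment and tetracycline-resistance gene fragments) that are not functional markers. An M13 phage origin is present, which allows single-stranded DNA production with helper phage.

The expression cassette consists of a T7 promoter followed by a lac operator and the strong ribosome binding site from T7 gene 10, driving an EGFP coding sequence placed upstream of the Mycobacterium xenopi GyrA intein and the Bacillus circulans chitin binding domain, and ending at a T7 terminator. The spacing and orientation of these parts are consistent with a single EGFP–intein–CBD fusion. A plasmid-borne lacI gene supplies repressor so that transcription stays off until induced with IPTG in a host that provides T7 RNA polymerase, and five tandem rrnB T1 terminators upstream of the promoter shield the cassette from read-through transcription. In this arrangement the fusion can be captured on chitin resin, and thiol treatment triggers cleavage at the intein's N-terminus, releasing EGFP without the tag, typically with a C-terminal thioester usable for expressed protein ligation. The record states the purpose only as expression of intein/GFP, with the insert introduced by ligation-independent cloning.
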