Addgene plasmid #129442: pTXB1 EGFP
Purpose: expression of intein/ gfp
Depositing lab: Oskar Laur. Depositing organization: Emory University.
Backbone
  Vector backbone: pTXB1
  Vector type: Bacterial Expression
Growth in bacteria
  Bacterial resistance: Ampicillin, 100 μg/mL
  Growth temperature: 37°C
  Growth strain: DH5alpha
  Copy number: High Copy
Gene/Insert
  Gene/Insert name: intein/ gfp
  Species: Synthetic
  Cloning method: Ligation Independent Cloning
Terms and licenses: Academic/Nonprofit Terms; Industry Terms: Not Available to Industry
How to cite: pTXB1 EGFP was a gift from Oskar Laur (Addgene plasmid # 129442 ; http://n2t.net/addgene:129442 ; RRID:Addgene_129442)
